>Addgene plasmid | pUFlip-floxed2A-KalTA4-; gcry1:BFP -1 Sequencing Result | analyzer sequence | sequence record 340517
GGTATCTTTATAGTCCTGTCGGGTTTCGCCACCTCTGACTTGAGCGTCGATTTTTGTGATGCTCGTCAGG
GGGGCGGAGCCTATGGAAAAACGCCAGCAACGCGGCCTTTTTACGGTTCCTGGCCTTTTGCTGGCCTTTT
GCTCACATGTTCTTTCCTGCGTTATCCCCTGATTCTGTGGATAACCGTATTACCGCCTTTGAGTGAGCTG
ATACCGCTCGCCGCAGCCGAACGACCGAGCGCAGCGAGTCAGTGAGCGAGGAAGCGGAACAGATTTAAAT
GGTACCGAGCAGAGGTGTAAAAAGTACTCAAAAATTTTACTCAAGTGAAAGTACAAGTACTTAGGGAAAA
TTTTACTCAATTAAAAGTAAAAGTATCTGGCTAGAATCTTACTTGAGTAAAAGTAAAAAAGTACTCCATT
AAAATTGTACTTGAGTATTAAGGAAGTAAAAGTAAAAGCAAGAAAGAAAACTAGAGTGGTCTCCCTTTAG
TGAGGGTCAATTGATGGGAGGCGTTCGGGCCACAGCGGACACGCAGGTGCGCAACGCAATTAATGTGAGT
TAGCTCACTCATTAGGCACCCCAGGCTTTACACTTTATGCTTCCGGCTCGTATGTTGTGTGGAATTGTGA
GCGGATAACAATTTCACACAGGAAACAGCTATGACCATGATTACGCCAAGCGCGCAATTAACCCTCACTA
AAGGGAACAAAAGCTGGAGGACCTCGAGGGGGGGCCCGGTACCCAATTCGCCCTATAGTGAGTCGTATTA
CGCGCGCTCACTGGCCGTCGTTTTACAACGTCGTGACTGGGAAAACCCTGGCGTTACCCAACTTAATCGC
CTTGCAGCACATCCCCCTTTCGCCAGCTGGCGTAATAGCGAAGAGGCCCGCACCGATCGCCCTTCCCAAC
AGTTGCGCAGCCTGAATGGCGAATGGACCTGCCACACTTCCGGCCGCATAACTTTAAATAATGCCAATTA
TTTAAAGTTACTATCATAACTTCGTATAGCATACATTATACGAAGTTATCACCATAACTTCGTATAGGAT
ACTTTATACGAAGTTATCCTAGGCTTACCACCCACTAGCGGTCAGACTGCAGATTGCAGCACGAAACAGG
AAGCTGACTCCACATGGTCACATGCTCACTGAAGTGTTGACTTCCCTGACAGCTGTGCACTTTCTAAACC
GGTTTTCTCATTCATTTACAGTTGCCACGAACTTCTCTCTGTTAAAGCAAGCAGGAGACGTGGAAGAAAA
CCCCGGTCCTATGAAACTGCTCTCATCCATCGAGCAAGCCTGCGACATTTGTCGGCTTAAGAAGCTGAAA
TGCTCCAAGGAAAAGCCGAAATGTGCCAAATGCCTGAAGAACAATTGGGAATGTCGTTACTCTCCCAAAA
CCAAGCGAAGTCCACTCACAAGGGCTCATCTGACCGAAGTGGAGAGCAGGCTAGAGAGACTGGAACAACT
CTTTTTGCTCATCTTCCCTAGAGAGGACCTTGACATGATCCTCAAGATGGATTCTCTCCAGGATATTAAA
GCCCTTTTGACTGGCTTATTCGTCCAGGACAATGTGAACAAAGACGCTGTGACAGACCGATTGGCAAGTG
TCGAGACCGATATGCCTCTGACACTGAGACAGCACAGAATCAGCGCTACTTCCTCAAGCGAAGAGTCTTC
TAACAAGGGACAGAGACAGCTGACTGTTTCGAGCAGGTCGACCCCGTCCCCGGCCGACGCCCTGGACGAC
GGCGACCTGGACATGCTGCCTGCTGATGCTCTCGATGATTTCGATCTGGATATGCTCCCGGCCGACGCCC
TGGACGACTACGACCTGGACATCCTCCCGGGTAACTAATAATTAAGTCTCAGCCACCGTTAACTGAACAT
GTCAAAACCTGTGGAGACTGTTGAGATTTGATGTTCTGAAAAGATAAAGCCTATAAATAAAATGTTGCCC
AAATTTCCTGCCTGATGTTTTTCTTTGTCTTTGCTACATGGCTTTGCTGCTCGGATCGGCTCACTCTGTG
TATGCCACGTTCACTTTGTACTCTCCTTCTCACGGTAGGTTTATTATTTTTAGATGTGCAGTTAGTTTCT
GTGAAATAACACACCACACACTGATATTGTCTGTGCATTGACTTGGTGAGTGCACATTGTTTTTGATCTT
GACATATTTATATTTGATTGATCAGGTGAACTGTGTGAATCTAAAGTGCTCCATACAGATGTTCTGCATT
GAAAATATTCTCATTTTATTAGTGGAAGTGAGTGTATGCCACATCCAATCAATTTCAGCAAACACCCCAG
TATGATTTAATGCAAAAAAATGAAGGTATCAAACACGCATTACTACTTTGCAGTTAAATATTTAACATTT
ATTCCAACACGAAAAAAAGCAGTAAATAACACTTTGACAAACACGTCAGGACATCTTATTTTTGTCACCC
TCACAGGCAATTTAGTATAATATATTATATATATATATATATCATATAATAATATTCAGTATAATATATA
TATATATATCATATTATAATATTCAGTATAATATAAAACACAAACACATATATGTATAATATAATATAAC
ATTTTTATTTATTGAGATGCCTCTATGGACCGTGTTATAAGAAGTAAAGATCAGGAGAAGTAAACATGAA
GTGTAATTATGAATACTGATGTTAAATTAAGCTATGATGAGTTTTCACTGTTAATTTACCATCTCAATTA
AATGTTGATGCCTCCATGACCAAGTTAAGCAGATGAGACTGAGGACAACTGTAGAAGACAAGATGTTCAC
TTTGCTGAATATAGCTGGCTTGACAGTTATCTATGACTCTATAAATATATATATATTTTTTTTTTTATAA
AATGATTTATTTATAACTATATATCCATTTCTCAGACAGGTGCTTCATATCCCTCACTCCCGTAGCTGTC
CATGCTGGATCTGTCCCCGTTGTTTTTAAAAAGCTAAATAAGTTATTAACATGACTGCATCCAGCGAGCC
AAACCTGTCTGGTGTACAGCTACCAGAGAAGCTTGAGATCCTAGTCACCGGCGTTCCTAGTTCTTTAAAC
TGTTACAAAGTGTTTGGACCAGCAACTGAATTGCACTGTAAATTACCACATCAGGGTCTCCGGGGTCAAC
GCTGCTAAGCAATGGACTGGAAAATTTGTGACATTGAGTTTTTGGAATAACTGGGAATGCTGGATAACTC
TTTGGGTAAAGCTATGGAACAAAAGTACCAGCATGAACTAAGAAATGACTGTCACAGCACAACATCAAAC
ACAATGCAAGACAAAGGTTCTCTGCTTTTGCCTTACTTGACAGAAAAAGTAAGCTCTAGGTTCATCGCAT
GCAGACAGCAGCAATACATGACATATATAAAGGCTGGCTCTTTTCTCCCTTCCATTGAACTGAAACTTCC
ACTCAGTCAGACTTGCGGGGGATCCACAGCCTGACTAACTCGACAAACCCCCCCAAACCTAAGGTGAGTT
GATCTTTAAGCTTTTTACATTTTCAGCTCGCATATATCAATTCGCGCGCATTGTCACACTAGCACCCACT
AGCGGTCAGACTGCAGATTGCAGCACGAAACAGGAAGCTGACTCCACATGGTCACATGCTCACTGAAGTG
TTGACTTCCCTGACAGCTGTGCACTTTCTAAACCGGTTTTCTCATTCATTTACAGTTCAGCCGGAATTCA
CCTCGAGACCATGGCTCCAAAGAAGAAGCGTAAGGTAACCATGAGCGAGCTGATTAAGGAGAACATGCAC
ATGAAGCTGTACATGGAGGGCACCGTGGACAACCATCACTTCAAGTGCACATCCGAGGGCGAAGGCAAGC
CCTACGAGGGCACCCAGACCATGAGAATCAAGGTGGTCGAGGGCGGCCCTCTCCCCTTCGCCTTCGACAT
CCTGGCTACTAGCTTCCTCTACGGCAGCAAGACCTTCATCAACCACACCCAGGGCATCCCCGACTTCTTC
AAGCAGTCCTTCCCTGAGGGCTTCACATGGGAGAGAGTCACCACATACGAAGACGGGGGCGTGCTGACCG
CTACCCAGGACACCAGCCTCCAGGACGGCTGCCTCATCTACAACGTCAAGATCAGAGGGGTGAACTTCAC
ATCCAACGGCCCTGTGATGCAGAAGAAAACACTCGGCTGGGAGGCCTTCACCGAGACGCTGTACCCCGCT
GACGGCGGCCTGGAAGGCAGAAACGACATGGCCCTGAAGCTCGTGGGCGGGAGCCATCTGATCGCAAACA
TCAAGACCACATATAGATCCAAGAAACCCGCTAAGAACCTCAAGATGCCTGGCGTCTACTATGTGGACTA
CAGACTGGAAAGAATCAAGGAGGCCAACAACGAGACCTACGTCGAGCAGCACGAGGTGGCAGTGGCCAGA
TACTGCGACCTCCCTAGCAAACTGGGGCACAAGCTCAATTAAAGCTGACTAATTTATTTAGCAGTAGATA
GCTATATTGTGTGAAGTGGTAACAGTCCGTAGATCTACGGACTGTTACCACTTCACGCCGACTCAAACTG
CGCAGAGAAACTTCAAACGACAACATTGGCATGGCTTTTGTTATTTTTGGCGCTTGACTCAGGATCTAAA
AACTGGAACGGTGAAGGTGACGGCAATGTTTTTTGGCAAATAAGCATCCCCGAAGTTCTACAATGCATCT
GAGGACTCCATGTTTTGTTTTCTTTAGTCATTCCAAATGTTTGTTAAATGCATTGTTCCGAAACTTATTT
GCCTCTATGAAGGCTGCCCAGTAATTGGGAGCATACTTAACATTGTAGTATTGTATGTAAATTATGTAAC
AAAACAATGTCTGGGTTTTTGTACTTTTCAGCCTTAAAATCTTGGGTTTATTTTTTTTTCTTTGTTCCAA
AAAAACGAAGCTTTACCATTCAAGATGTAAAGGTTTCCATTCCCCCTGGGCATATTGTAAAAGCTGTGTG
GAACGTGGCGGTGCCAGACATTTGGTGGGGCCAACCTGTACACTGACTAATTCAATTCCAATAAAAGTGC
ACATGTAAGACATCCTACCCCTGTCTCATTTCCTGTCTTGGCTCTGAGTGGCTTCAATAAAAATGGCTTT
TGTGAAGTTGCACCATGTTAATTACATTTCAGCACTTTCACACCAGGTTTTTGACTAATTTGAATTTATC
GAAGTTTGACCTTTTTTTTTTTTTTTCTTCAAGCTAATTTGAGGTTATCAAACCATTTCATTGGAGGAAA
CTTAATGTTTAAAAGCATAAATTCGAAACATGATTCATTTATTTAACTGCTTAATGGTGAAACAAACTTC
AAGTAATACACCAAGTGTTCCCTCATATGAAGGTAGCTAACTGCAAACGGCCTTAACTTTCCATCTTAAG
TTGAGCTACATAAAGGCTTTAACAGGAAGGAACTGCCAGTTTAAAAGTCAAACCACCATGACTGATATAA
ATTCTTGTCCATATAACCTTGCGTTTCACACAATATAGCTATCTACTGCTAAATAAATTAGAGCTCATAA
CTTCGTATAATGTATGCTATACGAAGTTATGTTAGATAACTTCGTATAAAGTATCCTATACGAAGTTATG
CGAGCTAACTTTAAATAATTGGCATTATTTAAAGTTATGAATCGATAAGTGAAGAGCTATCCGGATATAT
ATGTATGTTATCATAACTGTACTGGCTATGTCAGGTGGTAATGACTGTAACGTTACGTTACTCGTTGTAG
GCACGACATTGAATATGCTCTTCTCCGCTGTGGCCCGAACGCCTCCCGCTAGCGATGGGATCTAATACGA
CTCACTATAGGGAGACCAAGGGAAAATAGAATGAAGTGATCTCCAAAAAATAAGTACTTTTTGACTGTAA
ATAAAATTGTAAGGAGTAAAAAGTACTTTTTTTTCTAAAAAAATGTAATTAAGTAAAAGTAAAAGTATTG
ATTTTTAATTGTACTCAAGTAAAGTAAAAATCCCCAAAAATAATACTTAAGTACAGTAATCAAGTAAAAT
TACTCAAGTACTTTACACCTCTGGGATCCAGCTGCATCATGAACAATAAAACTGTCTGCTTACATAAACA
GTAATACAAGGGGTGTTATGAGCCATATTCAACGGGAAACGTCGAGGCCGCGATTAAATTCCAACATGGA
TGCTGATTTATATGGGTATAAATGGGCTCGCGATAATGTCGGGCAATCAGGTGCGACAATCTATCGCTTG
TATGGGAAGCCCGATGCGCCAGAGTTGTTTCTGAAACATGGCAAAGGTAGCGTTGCCAATGATGTTACAG
ATGAGATGGTCAGACTAAACTGGCTGACGGAATTTATGCCTCTTCCGACCATCAAGCATTTTATCCGTAC
TCCTGATGATGCATGGTTACTCACCACTGCGATCCCCGGAAAAACAGCATTCCAGGTATTAGAAGAATAT
CCTGATTCAGGTGAAAATATTGTTGATGCGCTGGCAGTGTTCCTGCGCCGGTTGCATTCGATTCCTGTTT
GTAATTGTCCTTTTAACAGCGATCGCGTATTTCGTCTCGCTCAGGCGCAATCACGAATGAATAACGGTTT
GGTTGATGCGAGTGATTTTGATGACGAGCGTAATGGCTGGCCTGTTGAACAAGTCTGGAAAGAAATGCAT
AAACTTTTGCCATTCTCACCGGATTCAGTCGTCACTCATGGTGATTTCTCACTTGATAACCTTATTTTTG
ACGAGGGGAAATTAATAGGTTGTATTGATGTTGGACGAGTCGGAATCGCAGACCGATACCAGGATCTTGC
CATCCTATGGAACTGCCTCGGTGAGTTTTCTCCTTCATTACAGAAACGGCTTTTTCAAAAATATGGTATT
GATAATCCTGATATGAATAAATTGCAGTTTCATTTGATGCTCGATGAGTTTTTCTAATCAGAATTGGTTA
ATTGGTTGTAACACTGGCAAAAAGGATCTAGGTGAAGATCCTTTTTGATAATCTCATGACCAAAATCCCT
TAACGTGAGTTTTCGTTCCACTGAGCGTCAGACCCCGTAGAAAAGATCAAAGGATCTTCTTGAGATCCTT
TTTTTCTGCGCGTAATCTGCTGCTTGCAAACAAAAAAACCACCGCTACCAGCGGTGGTTTGTTTGCCGGA
TCAAGAGCTACCAACTCTTTTTCCGAAGGTAACTGGCTTCAGCAGAGCGCAGATACCAAATACTGTTCTT
CTAGTGTAGCCGTAGTTAGGCCACCACTTCAAGAACTCTGTAGCACCGCCTACATACCTCGCTCTGCTAA
TCCTGTTACCAGTGGCTGCTGCCAGTGGCGATAAGTCGTGTCTTACCGGGTTGGACTCAAGACGATAGTT
ACCGGATAAGGCGCAGCGGTCGGGCTGAACGGGGGGTTCGTGCACACAGCCCAGCTTGGAGCGAACGACC
TACACCGAACTGAGATACCTACAGCGTGAGCTATGAGAAAGCGCCACGGTTCCCGAAGGGAGAAAGGCGG
ACAGGTATCCGGTAAGCGGCAGGGTCGGAACAGGAGAGCGCACGAGGGAGCTTCCAGGGGGAAACGCCT
Features (pLannotate 1.2.2; 20 found; start..end, strand, type, name):
    476..494     -  promoter       T7 Φ3.8 promoter (fragment): weak promoter for bacteriophage T7 RNA polymerase
    551..572     +  protein_bind   CAP binding site: CAP binding activates transcription in the presence of cAMP. E. coli catabolite activator protein
    587..617     +  promoter       lac promoter: promoter for the E. coli lac operon
    625..641     +  protein_bind   lac operator: The lac repressor binds to the lac operator to inhibit transcription in E. coli. This inhibition can be relieved by adding lactose or isopropyl-β-D-thiogalactopyranoside (IPTG). lac repressor encoded by lacI
    686..704     +  promoter       T3 promoter: promoter for bacteriophage T3 RNA polymerase
    720..743     +  misc_feature   MCS (fragment): pBluescript multiple cloning site
    752..770     -  promoter       T7 promoter: promoter for bacteriophage T7 RNA polymerase
    778..933     +  CDS            lacZα (fragment): LacZα fragment of β-galactosidase; lacZ fragment
    996..1029    +  protein_bind   loxP: Cre-mediated recombination occurs in the 8-bp core sequence (GCATACAT). Cre recombinase
   1034..1067    +  protein_bind   lox2272: Cre-mediated recombination occurs in the 8-bp core sequence (GGATACTT). lox2272 sites are compatible with each other, but incompatible with loxP or loxN sites (Lee and Saito, 1988). Cre recombinase
   1214..1270    +  CDS            P2A: 2A peptide from porcine teschovirus-1 polyprotein Eukaryotic ribosomes fail to insert a peptide bond between the Gly and Pro residues, yielding separate polypeptides.
   1271..1711    +  CDS            GAL4 (fragment): GAL4_YEAST - Experimental evidence at protein level: Swiss-Prot protein existence level 1. This protein is a positive regulator for the gene expression of the galactose-induced genes such as GAL1, GAL2, GAL7, GAL10, and MEL1 which code for the enzymes used to convert galactose to glucose. It recognizes a 17 base pair sequence in (5'-CGGRNNRCYNYNCNCCG-3') the upstream activating sequence (UAS-G) of these genes. From Saccharomyces cerevisiae (strain ATCC 204508 / S288c) (Baker's yeast).
   2513..2529    +  promoter       LEU2 promoter (fragment): S. cerevisiae LEU2
   3751..4449    +  CDS            TagBFP: TagBFP is a basic (constitutively fluorescent) blue fluorescent protein published in 2008, derived from Entacmaea quadricolor. It is reported to be a very rapidly-maturing monomer with very low acid sensitivity.
   4876..4892    +  misc_feature   CEN/ARS (fragment): S. cerevisiae CEN6 centromere fused to an autonomously replicating sequence
   5527..5560    -  protein_bind   loxP: Cre-mediated recombination occurs in the 8-bp core sequence (GCATACAT). Cre recombinase
   5566..5599    -  protein_bind   lox2272: Cre-mediated recombination occurs in the 8-bp core sequence (GGATACTT). lox2272 sites are compatible with each other, but incompatible with loxP or loxN sites (Lee and Saito, 1988). Cre recombinase
   5803..5821    +  promoter       T7 promoter: promoter for bacteriophage T7 RNA polymerase
   6108..6917    +  CDS            KanR: aminoglycoside phosphotransferase; aph(3')-Ia; confers resistance to kanamycin in bacteria or G418 (Geneticin®) in eukaryotes
   7060..89      +  rep_origin     ori (across the origin): high-copy-number ColE1/pMB1/pBR322/pUC origin of replication
